Addgene plasmid #64659: 4ROH
Purpose: Bacterial expression for structure determination; may not be full ORF
Depositing lab: Cheryl Arrowsmith. Depositing organization: University of Toronto.
Backbone
  Vector backbone: pET28-MHL
  Vector type: Bacterial Expression
Growth in bacteria
  Bacterial resistance: Kanamycin, 50 μg/mL
  Growth temperature: 37°C
  Growth strain: DH5alpha
  Copy number: High Copy
Gene/Insert
  Gene/Insert name: ITCH:JMC081-G03:C229184 (alt name: ITCH)
  Species: H. sapiens (human)
  Mutation: See comments
  Entrez Gene: ITCH (a.k.a. ADMFD, AIF4, AIP4, NAPP1)
  Promoter: T7
  Tag / fusion protein: 6xHis (N terminal on backbone)
  Cloning method: Unknown
  Sequencing primers: 5′ T7; 3′ T7 Terminator
Terms and licenses: Academic/Nonprofit Terms; Industry Terms: Not Available to Industry
How to cite: 4ROH was a gift from Cheryl Arrowsmith (Addgene plasmid # 64659 ; http://n2t.net/addgene:64659 ; RRID:Addgene_64659)
