[The description below was written by a language model from this plasmid's Addgene catalogue record.]
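Description:
4ROH is a bacterial expression plasmid built on the pET28-MHL backbone and carrying a human ITCH insert intended for protein production for structure determination. ITCH (also known as AIP4, AIF4, ADMFD or NAPP1) encodes an E3 ubiquitin ligase. The record explicitly cautions that the insert may not be the full open reading frame, which is typical of structural-genomics constructs where a defined domain or fragment is expressed rather than the whole protein. The exact boundaries of the fragment are not given. The mutation field only refers to comments that are not included here, so any sequence differences from the reference gene cannot be specified. The plasmid name has the format of a structure database identifier, suggesting it is tied to a deposited structure, although the record does not say so directly.

Expression is driven by the T7 promoter, so the construct is meant for E. coli hosts that supply T7 RNA polymerase. The listed DH5alpha strain serves for propagation rather than expression. The backbone contributes an N-terminal 6xHis tag fused to the ITCH fragment, allowing purification by immobilised metal affinity chromatography. The insert lies between the T7 promoter and T7 terminator, which also serve as the sequencing primer sites. The plasmid is selected with kanamycin and is recorded as high copy. The cloning method is listed as unknown, and no feature table was supplied, so details such as the origin of replication, any protease cleavage site after the tag or lac operator control are not documented here.
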