>Addgene plasmid #64659 | 4ROH | depositor partial sequence | sequence record 108741 | Insert DNA Sequence
GAATTTGATCCTCTTGGTCCATTGCCACCTGGATGGGAGAAGAGAACAGACAGCAATGGCAGAGTATATT
TCGTCAACCACAACACACGAATTACACAATGGGAAGACCCCAGAAGTCAAGGTCAATTAAATGAAAAGCC
CTTACCTGAAGGTTGGGAAATGAGATTCACAGTGGATGGAATTCCATATTTTGTGGACCACAATAGAAGA
ACTACCACCTATATAGATCCCCGCACAGGAAAATCTGCCCTAGACAATGGACCTCAG
