>Addgene plasmid #64659 | 4ROH | addgene partial sequence | sequence record 109896 | T7 5'-TAATACGACTCACTATAGGG-3'
AGATATACCATGCATCATCATCATCATCACAGCAGCGGCAGAGAAAACTTGTATTTCCAGGGCGAATTTG
ATCCTCTTGGTCCATTGCCACCTGGATGGGAGAAGAGAACAGACAGCAATGGCAGAGTATATTTCGTCAA
CCACAACACACGAATTACACAATGGGAAGACCCCAGAAGTCAAGGTCAATTAAATGAAAAGCCCTTACCT
GAAGGTTGGGAAATGAGATTCACAGTGGATGGAATTCCATATTTTGTGGACCACAATAGAAGAACTACCA
CCTATATAGATCCCCGCACAGGAAAATCTGCCCTAGACAATGGACCTCAGTGATGACGAAGCTTGCGGCC
GCACTCGAGCACCACCACCACCACCACTGAGATCCGGCTGCTAACAAAGCCCGAAAGGAAGCTGAGTTGG
CTGCTGCCACCGCTGAGCAATAACTAGCATAACCCCTTGGGGCCTCTAAACGGGTCTTGAGGGGTTTTTT
GCTGAAAGGAGGAACTATATCCGGATTGGCGAATGGG
[124 nt withheld, positions 528-651]
CGCCGGCTTTCCCCGTCAAGCTCTAAATC
